Addgene plasmid #19202: pBS SDF1
Depositing lab: Cliff Tabin. Depositing organization: Harvard Medical School. Publication: Identification of unique molecular subdomains in the perichondrium and periosteum and their role in regulating gene expression in the underlying chondrocytes. Bandyopadhyay A, Kubilus JK, Crochiere ML, Linsenmayer TF, Tabin CJ. Dev Biol. 2008 Sep 1;321(1):162-74. doi: 10.1016/j.ydbio.2008.06.012. Epub 2008 Jun 16. PubMed 18602913.
Backbone
  Vector backbone: pBluescript
  Backbone manufacturer: Stratagene
  Backbone size w/o insert (bp): 3000
  Vector type: Bacterial Expression
Growth in bacteria
  Bacterial resistance: Ampicillin, 100 μg/mL
  Growth temperature: 37°C
  Growth strain: DH5alpha
  Copy number: High Copy
Gene/Insert
  Gene/Insert name: SDF1 (alt name: Stromal cell derived factor)
  Species: G. gallus (chicken)
  GenBank ID: FG356196
  Entrez Gene: CXCL12 (a.k.a. SDF1)
  Cloning method: Restriction Enzyme; 5′ cloning site XhoI (unknown if destroyed); 3′ cloning site EcoRI (unknown if destroyed)
  Sequencing primers: 5′ T3; 3′ T7
Terms and licenses: Academic/Nonprofit Terms; Industry Terms: Not Available to Industry
Depositor comments: Probe 1_75, expression in the very outer layer of the PC and may not be in the PO.
How to cite: pBS SDF1 was a gift from Cliff Tabin (Addgene plasmid # 19202 ; http://n2t.net/addgene:19202 ; RRID:Addgene_19202)
