[The description below was written by a language model from this plasmid's Addgene catalogue record.]
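Description:
pBS SDF1 is a pBluescript-based cloning plasmid (backbone of about 3 kb) carrying a chicken (Gallus gallus) cDNA fragment of SDF1, the stromal cell derived factor now designated CXCL12. It is maintained in E. coli as a high-copy plasmid under ampicillin selection. Although the repository classifies it as a bacterial expression vector, nothing in the record points to protein production. The insert was placed between the XhoI site on the 5′ side and the EcoRI site on the 3′ side of the polylinker, and the record does not say whether these sites survived cloning. The insert size is also not given, and no feature table is available to confirm individual elements of the backbone.

The T3 and T7 primer sites listed for sequencing correspond to the phage promoters that flank the pBluescript polylinker. This arrangement allows in vitro transcription of either strand of the insert from a linearised template. The depositor describes the clone as a numbered probe, which fits use as a template for labelled antisense riboprobes in in situ hybridisation. The depositor's comment reports that expression is seen in the very outer layer of the perichondrium and may be absent from the periosteum. The associated study sought molecular markers that define distinct subdomains of these tissues around developing skeletal elements, and examined how they influence gene expression in the underlying chondrocytes. The plasmid is therefore best regarded as a marker probe for CXCL12 transcripts in chick embryonic tissue, particularly for distinguishing layers of the perichondrium. The record does not state which polymerase yields the antisense strand.
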