>Addgene plasmid #19202 | pBS SDF1 | addgene partial sequence | sequence record 25001 | T3 5'-GCAATTAACCCTCACTAAAGG-3'
GGNCTCNCGCGGTGGCGGCCGCTCTAGAACTAGTGGATCCCCCGGGCTGCAGGAATTCGGCACGAGGCCC
TGTCGGAGGAGAAGCCTGTCAGCCTGACTTACCGATGCCCCTGTCGATTCTTCGAGAGCAACGTGGCGAG
GGCCAACATTAAGCACCTCAAAATCCTTTCCACTCCCAACTGCTCGCTTCAGATTGTTGCAAGGCTCAAG
AGCAACAGCAAGCAAGTGTGCATTGATCCCAAGCTAAAGTGGATCCAGGAATATCTGGAGAAAGCTTTAA
ACAAGTAAGGCAAGAGACAAATGGACTTAACAGCTAACACATCCTGAGTTATTCAAGGGTAGAACGTTAA
GGGCTGGCTTTAACCATGTGGACAAAGTATTTGTGAAATCACATATTGTTTTGAAGATGGGTTTGGAGTT
GGCCTAGTCTGTATTAAAACAACAGCTTCTAGCATGTCCTAAATGTTGAACCAAGAATTTTGCCAGGATT
TGAGGCAAAATCTGTCCTAAAGTATCTGTGCTGGGGTCCCCAACTCATCCTCTTTTATAAAGAGCCGTTC
TCCCAAGGAAAAATGCTTCCTTTACACTCCCTCTTCTCCAAGCAAAAGTACAATTACTTCAGAATCTATA
TTGTTACAGTTTCTTTTGGAGCCCCTTCTCCATGTCACAATGGGGGGTCTGCTTGCACAGGTGGACGAAG
CTTNGGCGTTCTCCACTGGCCAGTGCAGAGTGCTAATANTATCAGCCAAATCAAGATGCTCTGCCATGCA
TAAGGCTCTCCCCCCNGGCCAGGGNAAACCAGCTATGCTTGACAATCCAGACTTTTTTANTCNN
